>Addgene plasmid #15688 | pCAG-ERas-IH | addgene partial sequence | sequence record 22193 | pCAG-F 5'-GCAACGTGCTGGTTATTGTG-3'
GTTTGTACAAAAAGCAGGCTGGGGAATGGCTTTGCCTACAAAGTCTAGCATCTTGGACCTGAGCTCCGGC
ACCCCATGCACCAGATCTCCAGAGGAAAGTCACGAGGCTTGGGCACAGTGCAAAGATGCTGGCAGGCAGC
TACCCGAGTACAAGGCAGTGGTGGTGGGTGCAAGTGGTGTTGGTAAAAGTGCTCTCACCATCCAGATGAC
TCACCAATGCTTCGTGAAAGACCATGACCCCACTATCCAAGATTCCTACTGGAAGGAAGTGGCCAGGGAC
AACGGAGGCTACATTCTAAATGTTCTGGATACATCTGGGCAGGATATTCACCGGGCTCTGCGTGACCAGT
GCTTGGCATCTGGTGATGGTGTGCTGGGCGTCTTTGCTCTTGACGACCCCTCGTCTCTGGACCAGTTGCA
GCAGATATGGTCCACCTGGACCCCTCACCACAAGCAGCCTCTGGTACTAGTGGGCAACAAGTGTGACCTG
GTGACCACTGCTGGAGATGCTCATGCTGCCGCAGCCCTCCTTGCTCACAAGTTGGGGGCCCCCTTGGTGA
AGACCTCAGCCAAGACGCGGCAAGGTGTGGAGGAAGCCTTTGCCCTGCTTGTCCATGAGATTCAGAGGGC
CCAGGAGGCTGTGGCCGAATCAAGCAAGAAGACCCGACACCAGAAAGCCGTGTGTAGCTGTGGCTGCTCT
GTAGCCCTGAAATCTTTGACCCAGCTTTCTTGTACAAAGTGGTGATAAT
