[The description below was written by a language model from this plasmid's Addgene catalogue record.]
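Description:
pCAG-ERas-IH is a mammalian expression plasmid carrying the mouse ERas coding sequence (Eras, also known as HRas2, Ha-Ras2 or ecat5), an insert of about 700 bp placed in the roughly 6.4 kb pCAG-IH backbone. It is maintained in E. coli as a high-copy plasmid under ampicillin selection, and hygromycin is the selectable marker for mammalian cells. The insert was introduced by Gateway recombination, so attB-type recombination sites are expected to flank the open reading frame, although the record does not confirm whether these sites remain intact.

Expression is driven by the CAG promoter, a strong composite promoter (CMV early enhancer joined to chicken beta-actin promoter and intron sequences) that gives robust, sustained transcription in many mammalian cell types, including embryonic stem cells. The "IH" in the backbone name suggests an IRES-hygromycin arrangement, in which the resistance gene would be translated from the same transcript as ERas so that drug selection enriches for cells expressing the transgene. However, the record lists only hygromycin as the marker and includes no feature table, so this layout, along with the polyadenylation signal and the bacterial origin, is not explicitly documented. No epitope tags or reporters are recorded.

ERas is a Ras-family small GTPase expressed in mouse embryonic stem cells, and the associated publication examines its role in promoting the tumour-like growth properties of those cells. The construct is suited to constitutive ERas expression in transfected mammalian cells, with hygromycin selection of stable lines, for example in overexpression or rescue experiments.
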