Addgene plasmid #15688: pCAG-ERas-IH
Depositing lab: Shinya Yamanaka. Depositing organization: Kyoto University, Center for iPS Cell Research and Application. Publication: Role of ERas in promoting tumour-like properties in mouse embryonic stem cells. Takahashi K, Mitsui K, Yamanaka S. Nature. 2003 May 29. 423(6939):541-5. 10.1038/nature01646 PubMed 12774123.
Backbone
  Vector backbone: pCAG-IH
  Backbone size w/o insert (bp): 6400
  Vector type: Mammalian Expression
  Selectable markers: Hygromycin
Growth in bacteria
  Bacterial resistance: Ampicillin, 100 μg/mL
  Growth temperature: 37°C
  Growth strain: DH5alpha
  Copy number: High Copy
Gene/Insert
  Gene/Insert name: ERas
  Species: M. musculus (mouse)
  Insert size (bp): 700
  Entrez Gene: Eras (a.k.a. RP23-198C2.4, HRAS2, HRasp, Ha-Ras2, ecat5)
  Cloning method: Gateway Cloning; 5′ cloning site attB1 (unknown if destroyed); 3′ cloning site Gateway cloning (unknown if destroyed)
  Sequencing primers: 5′ attB2
Resource information
  A portion of this plasmid was derived from a plasmid made by: CAG promoter was from Dr. Jun-ichi Miyazaki of Osaka University Graduate School of Medicine. In publication using this plasmid, please cite: Efficient selection for high-expression transfectants with a novel eukaryotic vector. Gene 108:193-200, 1991. Niwa, H., Yamamura, K. & Miyazaki, J.
Terms and licenses: Academic/Nonprofit Terms; Industry Terms: Not Available to Industry
How to cite: pCAG-ERas-IH was a gift from Shinya Yamanaka (Addgene plasmid # 15688 ; http://n2t.net/addgene:15688 ; RRID:Addgene_15688)
